>Addgene plasmid #46048 | pENTR-NICD1 | addgene partial sequence | sequence record 66328 | pENTR-F 5'-CTACAAACTCTTCCTGTTAGTTAG-3'
TATTTTGACTGATAGTGACCTGTTCGTTGCAACAAATTGATAAGCAATGCTTTTTTATAATGCCAACTTT
GTACAAAAAAGCAGGCTTTAAAGGAACCAATTCAGTCGACTGGATCCACCATGGAGCAAAAGCTCATTTC
TGAAGAGGACTTGAGATCCACCATGCAGCATGGCCAGCTCTGGTTCCCTGAGGGTTTCAAAGTGTCAGAG
GCCAGCAAGAAGAAGCGGAGAGAGCCCCTCGGCGAGGACTCAGTCGGCCTCAAGCCCCTGAAGAATGCCT
CAGATGGTGCTCTGATGGACGACAATCAGAACGAGTGGGGAGACGAAGACCTGGAGACCAAGAAGTTCCG
GTTTGAGGAGCCAGTAGTTCTCCCTGACCTGAGTGATCAGACTGACCACAGACAGTGGACCCAGCAGCAC
CTGGACGCTGCTGACCTGCGCATGTCTGCCATGGCCCCAACACCGCCTCAGGGGGAGGTGGATGCTGACT
GCATGGATGTCAATGTTCGAGGACCAGATGGCTTCACACCCCTCATGATTGCCTCCTGCAGTGGAGGGGG
CCTTGAGACAGGCAACAGTGAAGAAGAAGAAGATGCACCTGCTGTCATCTCTGACTTCATCTACCAGGGC
GCCAGCTTGCACAACCAGACAGACCGCACCGGGGAGACCGCCTTGCACTTGGCTGCCCGATACTCTCGTT
CAGATGCTGCAAAGCGCTTGCTGGAGGCCAGTGCAGATGCCAACATCCAGGACAACATGGGCCGTACTCC
GTTACATGCAGCAGTTTCTGCAGATGCTCAGGGTGTCTTCCAGATCCTGCTCCGGAACAG
