[The description below was written by a language model from this plasmid's Addgene catalogue record.]
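Description:
pENTR-NICD1 is a Gateway entry clone built on the Invitrogen pENTR backbone (about 2.7 kb without insert). It is maintained as a high-copy plasmid in standard E. coli cloning strains under kanamycin selection. As an entry vector it is not itself an expression construct. The record lists no promoter driving the insert, and pENTR plasmids normally hold the coding sequence between attL recombination sites so that it can be moved by LR recombination into a destination vector that supplies the promoter and other regulatory elements. No feature table is provided, so the att sites and origin are inferred from the backbone type rather than documented here.

The payload is a roughly 2.4 kb fragment of mouse Notch1 encoding the C-terminal cytoplasmic portion of the receptor, beginning at amino acid 1753. This is the Notch1 intracellular domain (NICD1). Because it lacks the extracellular and transmembrane regions, it does not need ligand-triggered cleavage for release and generally behaves as a constitutively active form of Notch signalling. The insert carries an N-terminal Myc epitope tag for detection of the protein, and it was cloned between BamHI and EcoRI sites, both of which remain intact. The Notch1 sequence was derived from an earlier deposited plasmid carrying myc-tagged mouse NIC.

The associated study examined whether cholangiocarcinomas can arise from hepatocytes in mice. This suggests the clone served as an intermediate for building vectors that express activated Notch1 in mouse liver, although the record does not name the destination vectors used.
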