Addgene plasmid #46048: pENTR-NICD1
Depositing lab: Xin Chen. Depositing organization: University of California, San Francisco (UCSF). Publication: Cholangiocarcinomas can originate from hepatocytes in mice. Fan B, Malato Y, Calvisi DF, Naqvi S, Razumilava N, Ribback S, Gores GJ, Dombrowski F, Evert M, Chen X, Willenbring H. J Clin Invest. 2012 Aug 1;122(8):2911-5. doi: 10.1172/JCI63212. Epub 2012 Jul 17. PubMed 22797301.
Backbone
  Vector backbone: pENTR
  Backbone manufacturer: Invitrogen
  Backbone size w/o insert (bp): 2700
  Vector type: Entry Vector
Growth in bacteria
  Bacterial resistance: Kanamycin, 50 μg/mL
  Growth temperature: 37°C
  Growth strain: DH5alpha
  Copy number: High Copy
Gene/Insert
  Gene/Insert name: Notch1 (C-term) (alt name: Notch 1)
  Species: M. musculus (mouse)
  Insert size (bp): 2385
  Mutation: Cytoplasmic domain initiating at amino acid 1753
  GenBank ID: NM_008714.3
  Entrez Gene: Notch1 (a.k.a. 9930111A19Rik, Mis6, N1, Tan1, lin-12)
  Tag / fusion protein: Myc tag (N terminal on insert)
  Cloning method: Restriction Enzyme; 5′ cloning site BamHI (not destroyed); 3′ cloning site EcoRI (not destroyed)
  Sequencing primers: 5′ none; 3′ pENTR-Rev
Resource information
  A portion of this plasmid was derived from a plasmid made by: Notch 1 from Addgene plasmid 15131: pLIA mNIC myc.
Terms and licenses: Academic/Nonprofit Terms; Industry Terms: Not Available to Industry
How to cite: pENTR-NICD1 was a gift from Xin Chen (Addgene plasmid # 46048 ; http://n2t.net/addgene:46048 ; RRID:Addgene_46048)
